Addgene plasmid #14124: pcDNA3-delta133HtrA-EGFP
Depositing lab: L. Miguel Martins. Depositing organization: MRC Toxicology Unit (Inactive). Publication: The serine protease Omi/HtrA2 regulates apoptosis by binding XIAP through a reaper-like motif. Martins LM, Iaccarino I, Tenev T, Gschmeissner S, Totty NF, Lemoine NR, Savopoulos J, Gray CW, Creasy CL, Dingwall C, Downward J. J Biol Chem. 2002 Jan 4. 277(1):439-44. 10.1074/jbc.M109784200 PubMed 11602612.
Backbone
  Vector backbone: pcDNA3
  Backbone manufacturer: Invitrogen
  Backbone size w/o insert (bp): 5442
  Vector type: Mammalian Expression
Growth in bacteria
  Bacterial resistance: Ampicillin, 100 μg/mL
  Growth temperature: 37°C
  Growth strain: DH5alpha
  Copy number: High Copy
Gene/Insert
  Gene/Insert name: HtrA2 (alt name: Omi)
  Species: H. sapiens (human)
  Insert size (bp): 1721
  Mutation: Deletion of the first 133 amino-acids
  GenBank ID: NM_013247
  Entrez Gene: HTRA2 (a.k.a. MGCA8, OMI, PARK13, PRSS25)
  Tag / fusion protein: EGFP (C terminal on insert)
  Cloning method: Restriction Enzyme; 5′ cloning site KpnI (not destroyed); 3′ cloning site KpnI (not destroyed)
  Sequencing primers: 5′ T7; 3′ SP6
Terms and licenses: Academic/Nonprofit Terms; Industry Terms: Not Available to Industry
How to cite: pcDNA3-delta133HtrA-EGFP was a gift from L. Miguel Martins (Addgene plasmid # 14124 ; http://n2t.net/addgene:14124 ; RRID:Addgene_14124)
