[The description below was written by a language model from this plasmid's Addgene catalogue record.]
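Description:
pcDNA3-delta133HtrA-EGFP is a mammalian expression plasmid built on the Invitrogen pcDNA3 backbone (about 5.4 kb without insert). It is maintained in E. coli as a high-copy plasmid under ampicillin selection. No feature table accompanies the record, so the regulatory elements are not itemised. pcDNA3 as a standard vector drives inserts from the CMV immediate-early promoter with a bovine growth hormone polyadenylation signal, and it carries an SV40-driven neomycin resistance cassette that allows G418 selection in mammalian cells. The T7 and SP6 promoter sites flanking the polylinker are listed as the sequencing primer sites.

The roughly 1.7 kb insert encodes human HtrA2, also known as Omi, a serine protease, with the first 133 amino acids deleted and EGFP fused to its C terminus. It was cloned by restriction digestion, with KpnI recorded as both the 5′ and 3′ site and both sites retained. From general knowledge of the protein, the N-terminal region of HtrA2 contains the mitochondrial targeting sequence and is removed during maturation. A delta133 truncation therefore approximates the processed form and would be expected to be expressed outside mitochondria, although the record itself does not state this rationale. The associated publication concerns the regulation of apoptosis by Omi/HtrA2 through binding of XIAP via a reaper-like motif. The construct is thus suited to transfection experiments in which the localisation of truncated HtrA2 is followed by EGFP fluorescence and its effects on cell death or inhibitor-of-apoptosis protein interactions are examined.
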