>Addgene plasmid #14124 | pcDNA3-delta133HtrA-EGFP | addgene partial sequence | sequence record 20278 | T7 5'-TAATACGACTCACTATAGGG-3'
CGTCCCTAGCCCGCCGCCCGCTTCTCCCCGGAGTCAGTACAACTTCATCGCAGATGTGGTGGAGAAGACA
GCACCTGCCGTGGTCTATATCGAGATCCTGGACCGGCACCCTTTCTTGGGCCGCGAGGTCCCTATCTCGA
ACGGCTCAGGATTCGTGGTGGCTGCCGATGGGCTCATTGTCACCAACGCCCATGTGGTGGCTGATCGGCG
CAGAGTCCGTGTGAGACTGCTAAGCGGCGACACGTATGAGGCCGTGGTCACAGCTGTGGATCCCGTGGCA
GACATCGCAACGCTGAGGATTCAGACTAAGGAGCCTCTCCCCACGCTGCCTCTGGGACGCTCAGCTGATG
TCCGGCAAGGGGAGTTTGTTGTTGCCATGGGAAGTCCCTTTGCACTGCAGAACACGATCACATCCGGCAT
TGTTAGCTCTGCTCAGCGTCCAGCCAGAGACCTGGGACTCCCCCAAACCAATGTGGAATACATTCAAACT
GATGCAGCTATTGATTTTGGAAACTCTGGAGGTCCCCTGGTTAACCTGGATGGGGAGGTGATTGGAGTGA
ACACCATGAAGGTCACAGCTGGAATCTCCTTTGCCATCCCTTCTGATCGTCTTCGAGAGTTTCTGCATCG
TGGGGAAAAGAAGAATTCCTCCTCCGGAATCAGTGGGTCCCAGCGGCGCTACATTGGGGTGATGATGCTG
ACCCTGAGTCCCAGCATCCTTGCTGAACTACAGCTTCGAGAACCAAGCT
